>Addgene plasmid #126743 | pK_lacO-cP-AOX1-sAR | depositor full sequence | sequence record 242613 | Full Sequence
GAATTAATTCTCATGTTTGACAGCTTATCATCGATAAGCTGACTCATGTTGGTATTGTGAAATAGACGCA
GATCGGGAACACTGAAAAATAACAGTTATTATTCGGAGCTCTGTGTGGAATTGTGAGCGGATAACAATTT
CACACACTAACCCCTACTTGACAGCAATATATAAACAGAAGGAAGCTGCCCTGTCTTAAACCTTTTTTTT
TATCATCATTATTAGCTTACTTTCATAATTGCGACTGGTTCCAATTGACAAGCTTTTGATTTTAACGACT
TTTAACGACAACTTGAGAAGATCAAAAAACAACTAATTATTCGAAATGACTGTTGACGCTTTGACTCAGC
CACACCACTTGTTGTCCTTGGCCTGGAACGATACTCAACAGCACGGTTCCTGGTTTGCCCCTCTTGTCAC
TACCTCCGCCGGTTTGTTGTGTTTGTTGTTGTACCTTTGTTCCTCCGGTAGAAGATCCGACTTGCCTGTC
TTCAATCCTAAGACCTGGTGGGAGTTGACCACTATGAGAGCTAAGCGTGATTTCGATGCTAACGCCCCAT
CCTGGATTGAGTCCTGGTTCTCCCAGAACGACAAGCCAATCAGATTTATTGTTGACTCTGGTTACTGCAC
CATCTTGCCTTCCTCTATGGCTGACGAGTTCCGTAAGATGAAGGAGTTGTGCATGTACAAGTTCTTGGGT
ACTGACTTCCACTCCCACCTTCCAGGTTTTGATGGATTTAAAGAGGTCACCAGAGACGCCCATTTGATCA
CCAAGGTTGTCATGAACCAGTTCCAGACCCAGGCCCCAAAGTATGTCAAGCCATTGGCCAACGAGGCCTC
CGGAATTATCACCGACATCTTCGGTGACTCTAACGAGTGGCATACCGTCCCAGTCTACAACCAGTGCTTG
GACTTGGTCACTCGTACCGTCACCTTCATTATGGTCGGATCTAAGTTGGCTCACAACGAAGAGTGGTTGG
ACATCGCCAAGCATCACGCCGTTACCATGGCTATCCAGGCCAGACAGTTGCGTTTGTGGCCAGTCATTTT
GCGTCCATTGGTTCACTGGCTTGAACCTCAAGGAGCCAAGTTGAGAGCTCAAGTTAGAAGAGCTAGACAA
TTGTTGGATCCAATTATTCAAGAACGTAGAGCTGAGCGTGATGCTTGCAGAGCTAAGGGTATTGAGCCAC
CTAGATACGTCGATTCCATTCAGTGGTTCGAGGACACTGCCAAGGGAAAATGGTACGACGCTGCTGGAGC
TCAATTGGCTATGGATTTCGCCGGAATCTACGGTACCTCTGACTTGTTGATCGGTGGATTGGTTGATATC
GTTCGTCACCCTCACTTGTTGGAGCCATTGCGTGACGAGATCCGTACCGTTATTGGTCAGGGTGGTTGGA
CCCCAGCCTCTTTGTACAAGTTGAAGTTGCTTGACTCCTGTCTTAAGGAGTCTCAGCGTGTTAAGCCAGT
CGAGTGTGCCACCATGAGATCTTACGCTTTGCAGGACGTCACCTTCTCCAACGGTACCTTCATCCCTAAG
GGAGAATTGGTCGCCGTTGCCGCCGACAGAATGTCCAATCCTGAGGTCTGGCCAGAACCAGCCAAGTACG
ACCCTTACCGTTACATGAGATTGCGTGAGGACCCAGCTAAGGCCTTCTCTGCCCAGTTGGAGAACACCAA
CGGTGACCATATCGGTTTCGGTTGGCATCCTAGAGCTTGTCCTGGTCGTTTCTTCGCCTCTAAGGAGATC
AAAATGATGCTTGCCTATTTGTTGATTAGATACGACTGGAAGGTCGTCCCAGACGAACCATTGCAGTACT
ACAGACACTCCTTTTCCGTCCGTATCCATCCTACCACCAAGTTGATGATGCGTCGTCGTGACGAGGACAT
TAGATTGCCAGGTTCTTTGCATCATCATCATCATCATTGAGTTTGTAGCCTTAGACATGACTGTTCCTCA
GTTCAAGTTGGGCACTTACGAGAAGACCGGTCTTGCTAGATTCTAATCAAGAGGATGTCAGAATGCCATT
TGCCTGAGAGATGCAGGCTTCATTTTTGATACTTTTTTATTTGTAACCTATATAGTATAGGATTTTTTTT
GTCATTTTGTTTCTTCTCGTACGAGCTTGCTCCTGATCAGCCTATCTCGCAGCTGATGAATATCTTGTGG
TAGGGGTTTGGGAAAATCATTCGAGTTTGATGTTTTTCTTGGTATTTCCCACTCCTCTTCAGAGTACAGA
AGATTAAGTGAGAAGATCTTGTGTGGAATTGTGAGCGGATAACAATTTCACACACTAACCCCTACTTGAC
AGCAATATATAAACAGAAGGAAGCTGCCCTGTCTTAAACCTTTTTTTTTATCATCATTATTAGCTTACTT
TCATAATTGCGACTGGTTCCAATTGACAAGCTTTTGATTTTAACGACTTTTAACGACAACTTGAGAAGAT
CAAAAAACAACTAATTATTCGAAATGGCTCAACTCGACACTCTCGACCTGGTGGTCCTGGTGGTGCTTTT
GGTGGGTAGCGCCGCCTACTTCACCAAGGGCACCTACTGGGCCGTTCCCAAGGACCCGTATGCCGCCTCC
GGTCCCGCCATGAATGGTGGCGCCAAGGCGGGCAAATCCAGGGACATCATTGAGAAAATGGAAGAGACTG
GCAAGAACTGTGTGATTTTCTACGGCTCGCAGACCGGTACCGCCGAGGATTATGCGTCGCGCCTGGCCAA
GGAAGGCTCCCAGCGTTTCGGCCTCAAGACCATGGTCGCAGATCTGGAAGACTACGATTATGAGAACCTG
GACAAGTTCCCCGAGGACAAGGTTGCCTTCTTCGTCATGGCCACCTATGGTGAGGGTGAACCCACCGACA
ACGCCGTCGAGTTCTACCAGTTCATCTCGGGTGAGGACGTCGCGTTCGAGAGCGGCGCCTCTGCCGACGA
CAAGCCCCTGTCCTCCCTCAAGTATGTCACTTTCGGTCTCGGTAACAACACCTATGAGCACTATCAGGCT
ATGGTTCGCAATCTGGATGCCGCTCTCACCAAGCTGGGTGCGCAGCGCATTGGAGATGCTGGTGAAGGTG
ATGACGGCGCTGGCACCATGGAAGAAGATTTCCTGGCCTGGAAAGAGCCCATGTGGACTGCCCTGTCCGA
GGCCATGAACCTTCAGGAGCGCGAAGCCGTCTATGAGCCGGTGTTCTCGGTCACGGAAGATGAATCCCTG
TCCCCCGAAGACGAAGCCGTCTACCTCGGTGAGCCGACCAAGGGTCACCGTGACGGCACCCCCAGTGGCC
CGTATTCCGCTCACAACCCCTTCATCGCCCCCATCGTCGAGTCTCGTGAACTGTTCAACGTCAAGGACCG
TAATTGTCTGCACATGGAGATCAGCATCGCTGGTAGCAACCTTTCTTACCAGACTGGTGATCACATCGCG
ATTTGGCCCACGAACGCTGGTGCCGAGGTGGACCGGTTCCTCCAGGTGTTTGGTCTTGAGAACAAGCGTC
ATTCCGTCATCAACATCAAGGGTATCGATGTGACCGCCAAGGTTCCCATTCCGACTCCCACCACGTATGA
TGCTGCTGTTCGCTACTATATGGAAATTGCTGCGCCCGTCTCCCGTCAGTTTGTGGCTACCCTGGCTGCG
TTTGCTCCCGATGAGGAGACTAAGGCGGAAATCGTGCGTTTGGGTAGCGACAAGGACTACTTCCACGAGA
AAATCAGCAACCAGTGCTTCACCATCGCTCAGGCTCTTCAGAGTGTCACCTCCAAGCCCTTCTCGGCTGT
CCCGTTCTCTCTGCTTATCGAGGGTCTCAATAAGCTCCAGCCCCGTTACTACTCCATCTCTTCCTCCTCC
ATGGTCCAGAAGGATAAGATCAGCATTACTGCCGTCGTGGAATCCACTCGCTTGCCTGGTGCCGCCCACC
TTGTCAAGGGTGTCACGACCAACTATCTCCTTGCCCTGAAGCAAAAGCAGAATGGGGATCCGTCTCCCGA
CCCTCACGGCTTAACTTATACTATCACTGGGCCCCGTAACAAGTACGACGGAATCCACGTTCCCGTTCAC
GTCCGCCACTCCAATTTCAAGCTCCCCTCTGATCCCTCTCGGCCCATTATCATGGTTGGCCCTGGTACCG
GTGTGGCTCCCTTCCGTGGATTCATCCAGGAGCGTGCCGCCTTGGCCGCCAAGGGTGAGAACGTCGGTCC
CACCGTGTTGTTCTTTGGATGCCGCAGGCGCGATGAGGACTTTATGTACGCAGATGAATTCAAGACCTAC
CAGGAACAGCTTGGGGACAAGCTTCAGATCATTACTGCGTTTTCTCGTGAAACTTCCCAGAAGGTGTATG
TTCAGCACAGACTGCGTGAACACTCCGATCTGGTGAGCAGCCTCCTGAAGCAGAAGGCTAACTTTTACGT
CTGCGGTGACGCCGCCAACATGGCGCGTGAAGTCAACCTTGTGCTTGGCCAGATCATCGCGCAACAGCGG
GGTCTCCCGGCTGAACGGGCCGAGGAAATGGTGAAGCACATGCGCAGCAGCGGCAGCTACCAGGAGGACG
TGTGGTCACATCATCATCATCATCATTGAGTTTGTAGCCTTAGACATGACTGTTCCTCAGTTCAAGTTGG
GCACTTACGAGAAGACCGGTCTTGCTAGATTCTAATCAAGAGGATGTCAGAATGCCATTTGCCTGAGAGA
TGCAGGCTTCATTTTTGATACTTTTTTATTTGTAACCTATATAGTATAGGATTTTTTTTGTCATTTTGTT
TCTTCTCGTACGAGCTTGCTCCTGATCAGCCTATCTCGCAGCTGATGAATATCTTGTGGTAGGGGTTTGG
GAAAATCATTCGAGTTTGATGTTTTTCTTGGTATTTCCCACTCCTCTTCAGAGTACAGAAGATTAAGTGA
GAACTAGTAGTTCGTTTGTGCAAGCTTATCGATAAGCTTTAATGCGGTAGTTTATCACAGTTAAATTGCT
AACGCAGTCAGGCACCGTGTATGAAATCTAACAATGCGCTCATCGTCATCCTCGGCACCGTCACCCTGGA
TGCTGTAGGCATAGGCTTGGTTATGCCGGTACTGCCGGGCCTCTTGCGGGATATCGTCCATTCCGACAGC
ATCGCCAGTCACTATGGCGTGCTGCTAGCGCTATATGCGTTGATGCAATTTCTATGCGCACCCGTTCTCG
GAGCACTGTCCGACCGCTTTGGCCGCCGCCCAGTCCTGCTCGCTTCGCTACTTGGAGCCACTATCGACTA
CGCGATCATGGCGACCACACCCGTCCTGTGGATCTATCGAATCTAAATGTAAGTTAAAATCTCTAAATAA
TTAAATAAGTCCCAGTTTCTCCATACGAACCTTAACAGCATTGCGGTGAGCATCTAGACCTTCAACAGCA
GCCAGATCCATCACTGCTTGGCCAATATGTTTCAGTCCCTCAGGAGTTACGTCTTGTGAAGTGATGAACT
TCTGGAAGGTTGCAGTGTTAACTCCGCTGTATTGACGGGCATATCCGTACGTTGGCAAAGTGTGGTTGGT
ACCGGAGGAGTAATCTCCACAACTCTCTGGAGAGTAGGCACCAACAAACACAGATCCAGCGTGTTGTACT
TGATCAACATAAGAAGAAGCATTCTCGATTTGCAGGATCAAGTGTTCAGGAGCGTACTGATTGGACATTT
CCAAAGCCTGCTCGTAGGTTGCAACCGATAGGGTTGTAGAGTGTGCAATACACTTGCGTACAATTTCAAC
CCTTGGCAACTGCACAGCTTGGTTGTGAACAGCATCTTCAATTCTGGCAAGCTCCTTGTCTGTCATATCG
ACAGCCAACAGAATCACCTGGGAATCAATACCATGTTCAGCTTGAGACAGAAGGTCTGAGGCAACGAAAT
CTGGATCAGCGTATTTATCAGCAATAACTAGAACTTCAGAAGGCCCAGCAGGCATGTCAATACTACACAG
GGCTGATGTGTCATTTTGAACCATCATCTTGGCAGCAGTAACGAACTGGTTTCCTGGACCAAATATTTTG
TCACACTTAGGAACAGTTTCTGTTCCGTAAGCCATAGCAGCTACTGCCTGGGCGCCTCCTGCTAGCACGA
TACACTTAGCACCAACCTTGTGGGCAACGTAGATGACTTCTGGGGTAAGGGTACCATCCTTCTTAGGTGG
AGATGCAAAAACAATTTCTTTGCAACCAGCAACTTTGGCAGGAACACCCAGCATCAGGGAAGTGGAAGGC
AGAATTGCGGTTCCACCAGGAATATAGAGGCCAACTTTCTCAATAGGTCTTGCAAAACGAGAGCAGACTA
CACCAGGGCAAGTCTCAACTTGCAACGTCTCCGTTAGTTGAGCTTCATGGAATTTCCTGACGTTATCTAT
AGAGAGATCAATGGCTCTCTTAACGTTATCTGGCAATTGCATAAGTTCCTCTGGGAAAGGAGCTTCTAAC
ACAGGTGTCTTCAAAGCGACTCCATCAAACTTGGCAGTTAGTTCTAAAAGGGCTTTGTCACCATTTTGAC
GAACATTGTCGACAATTGGTTTGACTAATTCCATAATCTGTTCCGTTTTCTGGATAGGACGACGAAGGGC
ATCTTCAATTTCTTGTGAGGAGGCCTTAGAAACGTCAATTTTGCACAATTCAATACGACCTTCAGAAGGG
ACTTCTTTAGGTTTGGATTCTTCTTTAGGTTGTTCCTTGGTGTATCCTGGCTTGGCATCTCCTTTCCTTC
TAGTGACCTTTAGGGACTTCATATCCAGGTTTCTCTCCACCTCGTCCAACGTCACACCGTACTTGGCACA
TCTAACTAATGCAAAATAAAATAAGTCAGCACATTCCCAGGCTATATCTTCCTTGGATTTAGCTTCTGCA
AGTTCATCAGCTTCCTCCCTAATTTTAGCGTTCAACAAAACTTCGTCGTCAAATAACCGTTTGGTATAAG
AACCTTCTGGAGCATTGCTCTTACGATCCCACAAGGTGGCTTCCATGGCTCTAAGACCCTTTGATTGGCC
AAAACAGGAAGTGCGTTCCAAGTGACAGAAACCAACACCTGTTTGTTCAACCACAAATTTCAAGCAGTCT
CCATCACAATCCAATTCGATACCCAGCAACTTTTGAGTTGCTCCAGATGTAGCACCTTTATACCACAAAC
CGTGACGACGAGATTGGTAGACTCCAGTTTGTGTCCTTATAGCCTCCGGAATAGACTTTTTGGACGAGTA
CACCAGGCCCAACGAGTAATTAGAAGAGTCAGCCACCAAAGTAGTGAATAGACCATCGGGGCGGTCAGTA
GTCAAAGACGCCAACAAAATTTCACTGACAGGGAACTTTTTGACATCTTCAGAAAGTTCGTATTCAGTAG
TCAATTGCCGAGCATCAATAATGGGGATTATACCAGAAGCAACAGTGGAAGTCACATCTACCAACTTTGC
GGTCTCAGAAAAAGCATAAACAGTTCTACTACCGCCATTAGTGAAACTTTTCAAATCGCCCAGTGGAGAA
GAAAAAGGCACAGCGATACTAGCATTAGCGGGCAAGGATGCAACTTTATCAACCAGGGTCCTATAGATAA
CCCTAGCGCCTGGGATCATCCTTTGGACAACTCTTTCTGCCAAATCTAGGTCCAAAATCACTTCATTGAT
ACCATTATTGTACAACTTGAGCAAGTTGTCGATCAGCTCCTCAAATTGGTCCTCTGTAACGGATGACTCA
ACTTGCACATTAACTTGAAGCTCAGTCGATTGAGTGAACTTGATCAGGTTGTGCAGCTGGTCAGCAGCAT
AGGGAAACACGGCTTTTCCTACCAAACTCAAGGAATTATCAAACTCTGCAACACTTGCGTATGCAGGTAG
CAAGGGAAATGTCATACTTGAAGTCGGACAGTGAGTGTAGTCTTGAGAAATTCTGAAGCCGTATTTTTAT
TATCAGTGAGTCAGTCATCAGGAGATCCTCTACGCCGGACGCATCGTGGCCGACCTGCAGGGGGGGGGGG
GGCGCTGAGGTCTGCCTCGTGAAGAAGGTGTTGCTGACTCATACCAGGCCTGAATCGCCCCATCATCCAG
CCAGAAAGTGAGGGAGCCACGGTTGATGAGAGCTTTGTTGTAGGTGGACCAGTTGGTGATTTTGAACTTT
TGCTTTGCCACGGAACGGTCTGCGTTGTCGGGAAGATGCGTGATCTGATCCTTCAACTCAGCAAAAGTTC
GATTTATTCAACAAAGCCGCCGTCCCGTCAAGTCAGCGTAATGCTCTGCCAGTGTTACAACCAATTAACC
AATTCTGATTAGAAAAACTCATCGAGCATCAAATGAAACTGCAATTTATTCATATCAGGATTATCAATAC
CATATTTTTGAAAAAGCCGTTTCTGTAATGAAGGAGAAAACTCACCGAGGCAGTTCCATAGGATGGCAAG
ATCCTGGTATCGGTCTGCGATTCCGACTCGTCCAACATCAATACAACCTATTAATTTCCCCTCGTCAAAA
ATAAGGTTATCAAGTGAGAAATCACCATGAGTGACGACTGAATCCGGTGAGAATGGCAAAAGCTTATGCA
TTTCTTTCCAGACTTGTTCAACAGGCCAGCCATTACGCTCGTCATCAAAATCACTCGCATCAACCAAACC
GTTATTCATTCGTGATTGCGCCTGAGCGAGACGAAATACGCGATCGCTGTTAAAAGGACAATTACAAACA
GGAATCGAATGCAACCGGCGCAGGAACACTGCCAGCGCATCAACAATATTTTCACCTGAATCAGGATATT
CTTCTAATACCTGGAATGCTGTTTTCCCGGGGATCGCAGTGGTGAGTAACCATGCATCATCAGGAGTACG
GATAAAATGCTTGATGGTCGGAAGAGGCATAAATTCCGTCAGCCAGTTTAGTCTGACCATCTCATCTGTA
ACATCATTGGCAACGCTACCTTTGCCATGTTTCAGAAACAACTCTGGCGCATCGGGCTTCCCATACAATC
GATAGATTGTCGCACCTGATTGCCCGACATTATCGCGAGCCCATTTATACCCATATAAATCAGCATCCAT
GTTGGAATTTAATCGCGGCCTCGAGCAAGACGTTTCCCGTTGAATATGGCTCATAACACCCCTTGTATTA
CTGTTTATGTAAGCAGACAGTTTTATTGTTCATGATGATATATTTTTATCTTGTGCAATGTAACATCAGA
GATTTTGAGACACAACGTGGCTTTCCCCCCCCCCCCTGCAGGTCGGCATCACCGGCGCCACAGGTGCGGT
TGCTGGCGCCTATATCGCCGACATCACCGATGGGGAAGATCGGGCTCGCCACTTCGGGCTCATGAGCGCT
TGTTTCGGCGTGGGTATGGTGGCAGGCCCCGTGGCCGGGGGACTGTTGGGCGCCATCTCCTTGCATGCAC
CATTCCTTGCGGCGGCGGTGCTCAACGGCCTCAACCTACTACTGGGCTGCTTCCTAATGCAGGAGTCGCA
TAAGGGAGAGCGTCGAGTATCTATGATTGGAAGTATGGGAATGGTGATACCCGCATTCTTCAGTGTCTTG
AGGTCTCCTATCAGATTATGCCCAACTAAAGCAACCGGAGGAGGAGATTTCATGGTAAATTTCTCTGACT
TTTGGTCATCAGTAGACTCGAACTGTGAGACTATCTCGGTTATGACAGCAGAAATGTCCTTCTTGGAGAC
AGTAAATGAAGTCCCACCAATAAAGAAATCCTTGTTATCAGGAACAAACTTCTTGTTTCGAACTTTTTCG
GTGCCTTGAACTATAAAATGTAGAGTGGATATGTCGGGTAGGAATGGAGCGGGCAAATGCTTACCTTCTG
GACCTTCAAGAGGTATGTAGGGTTTGTAGATACTGATGCCAACTTCAGTGACAACGTTGCTATTTCGTTC
AAACCATTCCGAATCCAGAGAAATCAAAGTTGTTTGTCTACTATTGATCCAAGCCAGTGCGGTCTTGAAA
CTGACAATAGTGTGCTCGTGTTTTGAGGTCATCTTTGTATGAATAAATCTAGTCTTTGATCTAAATAATC
TTGACGAGCCAAGGCGATAAATACCCAAATCTAAAACTCTTTTAAAACGTTAAAAGGACAAGTATGTCTG
CCTGTATTAAACCCCAAATCAGCTCGTAGTCTGATCCTCATCAACTTGAGGGGCACTATCTTGTTTTAGA
GAAATTTGCGGAGATGCGATATCGAGAAAAAGGTACGCTGATTTTAAACGTGAAATTTATCTCAAGATCT
CTGCCTCGCGCGTTTCGGTGATGACGGTGAAAACCTCTGACACATGCAGCTCCCGGAGACGGTCACAGCT
TGTCTGTAAGCGGATGCCGGGAGCAGACAAGCCCGTCAGGGCGCGTCAGCGGGTGTTGGCGGGTGTCGGG
GCGCAGCCATGACCCAGTCACGTAGCGATAGCGGAGTGTATACTGGCTTAACTATGCGGCATCAGAGCAG
ATTGTACTGAGAGTGCACCATATGCGGTGTGAAATACCGCACAGATGCGTAAGGAGAAAATACCGCATCA
GGCGCTCTTCCGCTTCCTCGCTCACTGACTCGCTGCGCTCGGTCGTTCGGCTGCGGCGAGCGGTATCAGC
TCACTCAAAGGCGGTAATACGGTTATCCACAGAATCAGGGGATAACGCAGGAAAGAACATGTGAGCAAAA
GGCCAGCAAAAGGCCAGGAACCGTAAAAAGGCCGCGTTGCTGGCGTTTTTCCATAGGCTCCGCCCCCCTG
ACGAGCATCACAAAAATCGACGCTCAAGTCAGAGGTGGCGAAACCCGACAGGACTATAAAGATACCAGGC
GTTTCCCCCTGGAAGCTCCCTCGTGCGCTCTCCTGTTCCGACCCTGCCGCTTACCGGATACCTGTCCGCC
TTTCTCCCTTCGGGAAGCGTGGCGCTTTCTCAATGCTCACGCTGTAGGTATCTCAGTTCGGTGTAGGTCG
TTCGCTCCAAGCTGGGCTGTGTGCACGAACCCCCCGTTCAGCCCGACCGCTGCGCCTTATCCGGTAACTA
TCGTCTTGAGTCCAACCCGGTAAGACACGACTTATCGCCACTGGCAGCAGCCACTGGTAACAGGATTAGC
AGAGCGAGGTATGTAGGCGGTGCTACAGAGTTCTTGAAGTGGTGGCCTAACTACGGCTACACTAGAAGGA
CAGTATTTGGTATCTGCGCTCTGCTGAAGCCAGTTACCTTCGGAAAAAGAGTTGGTAGCTCTTGATCCGG
CAAACAAACCACCGCTGGTAGCGGTGGTTTTTTTGTTTGCAAGCAGCAGATTACGCGCAGAAAAAAAGGA
TCTCAAGAAGATCCTTTGATCTTTTCTACGGGGTCTGACGCTCAGTGGAACGAAAACTCACGTTAAGGGA
TTTTGGTCATGAGATTATCAAAAAGGATCTTCACCTAGATCCTTTTAAATTAAAAATGAAGTTTTAAATC
AATCTAAAGTATATATGAGTAAACTTGGTCTGACAGTTACCAATGCTTAATCAGTGAGGCACCTATCTCA
GCGATCTGTCTATTTCGTTCATCCATAGTTGCCTGACTCCCCGTCGTGTAGATAACTACGATACGGGAGG
GCTTACCATCTGGCCCCAGTGCTGCAATGATACCGCGAGACCCACGCTCACCGGCTCCAGATTTATCAGC
AATAAACCAGCCAGCCGGAAGGGCCGAGCGCAGAAGTGGTCCTGCAACTTTATCCGCCTCCATCCAGTCT
ATTAATTGTTGCCGGGAAGCTAGAGTAAGTAGTTCGCCAGTTAATAGTTTGCGCAACGTTGTTGCCATTG
CTGCAGGCATCGTGGTGTCACGCTCGTCGTTTGGTATGGCTTCATTCAGCTCCGGTTCCCAACGATCAAG
GCGAGTTACATGATCCCCCATGTTGTGCAAAAAAGCGGTTAGCTCCTTCGGTCCTCCGATCGTTGTCAGA
AGTAAGTTGGCCGCAGTGTTATCACTCATGGTTATGGCAGCACTGCATAATTCTCTTACTGTCATGCCAT
CCGTAAGATGCTTTTCTGTGACTGGTGAGTACTCAACCAAGTCATTCTGAGAATAGTGTATGCGGCGACC
GAGTTGCTCTTGCCCGGCGTCAACACGGGATAATACCGCGCCACATAGCAGAACTTTAAAAGTGCTCATC
ATTGGAAAACGTTCTTCGGGGCGAAAACTCTCAAGGATCTTACCGCTGTTGAGATCCAGTTCGATGTAAC
CCACTCGTGCACCCAACTGATCTTCAGCATCTTTTACTTTCACCAGCGTTTCTGGGTGAGCAAAAACAGG
AAGGCAAAATGCCGCAAAAAAGGGAATAAGGGCGACACGGAAATGTTGAATACTCATACTCTTCCTTTTT
CAATATTATTGAAGCATTTATCAGGGTTATTGTCTCATGAGCGGATACATATTTGAATGTATTTAGAAAA
ATAAACAAATAGGGGTTCCGCGCACATTTCCCCGAAAAGTGCCACCTGACGTCTAAGAAACCATTATTAT
CATGACATTAACCTATAAAAATAGGCGTATCACGAGGCCCTTTCGTCTTCAA
Features (pLannotate 1.2.2; 24 found; start..end, strand, type, name):
     17..40      +  promoter       tet promoter (fragment): E. coli promoter for tetracycline efflux protein gene
    117..139     +  protein_bind   lac operator (fragment): The lac repressor binds to the lac operator to inhibit transcription in E. coli. This inhibition can be relieved by adding lactose or isopropyl-β-D-thiogalactopyranoside (IPTG). lac repressor encoded by lacI
    147..326     +  promoter       AOX1 promoter (fragment): Pichia pastoris AOX1; inducible promoter, regulated by methanol
    326..1909    +  CDS            lovA: LOVA_ASPTE - Experimental evidence at protein level: Swiss-Prot protein existence level 1. Dihydromonacolin L monooxygenase; part of the gene cluster that mediates the biosynthesis of lovastatin (also known as mevinolin, mevacor or monacolin K), a hypolipidemic inhibitor of (3S)- hydroxymethylglutaryl-coenzyme A (HMG-CoA) reductase (HMGR) (PubMed:10334994, PubMed:12929390, PubMed:21495633). The first step in the biosynthesis of lovastatin is the production of dihydromonacolin L acid by the lovastatin nonaketide synthase lovB and the trans-acting enoyl reductase lovC via condensation of one ace
   1907..1927    +  CDS            capTEV™ (fragment): composite tag for in vivo biotinylation, TEV protease cleavage, and 6xHis tagging
   1938..2003    +  CDS            AOX1 (fragment): ALOX1_KOMPC - Experimental evidence at protein level: Swiss-Prot protein existence level 1. Major isoform of alcohol oxidase, which catalyzes the oxidation of methanol to formaldehyde and hydrogen peroxide, the first step in the methanol utilization pathway of methylotrophic yeasts. From Komagataella phaffii (strain ATCC 76273 / CBS 7435 / CECT 11047 / NRRL Y-11430 / Wegner 21-1) (Yeast) (Pichia pastoris).
   2007..2253    +  terminator     AOX1 terminator: Pichia pastoris AOX1; transcription terminator for AOX1
   2265..2287    +  protein_bind   lac operator (fragment): The lac repressor binds to the lac operator to inhibit transcription in E. coli. This inhibition can be relieved by adding lactose or isopropyl-β-D-thiogalactopyranoside (IPTG). lac repressor encoded by lacI
   2295..2474    +  promoter       AOX1 promoter (fragment): Pichia pastoris AOX1; inducible promoter, regulated by methanol
   2474..4558    +  CDS            cprA: NCPR_ASPNG - Experimental evidence at protein level: Swiss-Prot protein existence level 1. This enzyme is required for electron transfer from NADP to cytochrome P450 in microsomes. It can also provide electron transfer to heme oxygenase and cytochrome B5. Involved in ergosterol biosynthesis. From Aspergillus niger.
   4559..4576    +  CDS            capTEV™ (fragment): composite tag for in vivo biotinylation, TEV protease cleavage, and 6xHis tagging
   4587..4652    +  CDS            AOX1 (fragment): ALOX1_KOMPC - Experimental evidence at protein level: Swiss-Prot protein existence level 1. Major isoform of alcohol oxidase, which catalyzes the oxidation of methanol to formaldehyde and hydrogen peroxide, the first step in the methanol utilization pathway of methylotrophic yeasts. From Komagataella phaffii (strain ATCC 76273 / CBS 7435 / CECT 11047 / NRRL Y-11430 / Wegner 21-1) (Yeast) (Pichia pastoris).
   4656..4902    +  terminator     AOX1 terminator: Pichia pastoris AOX1; transcription terminator for AOX1
   4991..5284    +  CDS            TcR (fragment): tetracycline efflux protein; tet; confers resistance to tetracycline
   5321..7855    -  CDS            PpHIS4: multifunctional enzyme, required for histidine biosynthesis; Pichia pastoris HIS4; auxotrophic marker for Pichia pastoris
   7982..8128    -  CDS            TRA2_ECOLX (fragment): Protein predicted: Swiss-Prot protein existence level 4. Required for transposition of transposon Tn903. From Escherichia coli.
   8269..9084    -  CDS            KanR: aminoglycoside phosphotransferase; aph(3')-Ia; confers resistance to kanamycin in bacteria or G418 (Geneticin®) in eukaryotes
   9214..9466    +  CDS            TcR (fragment): tetracycline efflux protein; tet; confers resistance to tetracycline
   9463..10219   +  misc_feature   AOX1 3' fragment: region downstream of Pichia pastoris AOX1 gene
  10221..10260   +  CDS            rop (fragment): Rop protein, which maintains plasmids at low copy number; rop
  10362..10502   +  misc_feature   bom: basis of mobility region from pBR322
  10688..11276   -  rep_origin     ori: high-copy-number ColE1/pMB1/pBR322/pUC origin of replication
  11447..12307   -  CDS            AmpR: β-lactamase; bla; confers resistance to ampicillin, carbenicillin, and related antibiotics
  12308..12412   -  promoter       AmpR promoter: bla
