>Addgene plasmid #126743 | pK_lacO-cP-AOX1-sAR | addgene full sequence | sequence record 246575 | Addgene NGS Result
AGTAGGCGGCGCTACCCACCAAAAGCACCACCAGGACCACCAGGTCGAGAGTGTCGAGTTGAGCCATTTC
GAATAATTAGTTGTTTTTTGATCTTCTCAAGTTGTCGTTAAAAGTCGTTAAAATCAAAAGCTTGTCAATT
GGAACCAGTCGCAATTATGAAAGTAAGCTAATAATGATGATAAAAAAAAAGGTTTAAGACAGGGCAGCTT
CCTTCTGTTTATATATTGCTGTCAAGTAGGGGTTAGTGTGTGAAATTGTTATCCGCTCACAATTCCACAC
AAGATCTTCTCACTTAATCTTCTGTACTCTGAAGAGGAGTGGGAAATACCAAGAAAAACATCAAACTCGA
ATGATTTTCCCAAACCCCTACCACAAGATATTCATCAGCTGCGAGATAGGCTGATCAGGAGCAAGCTCGT
ACGAGAAGAAACAAAATGACAAAAAAAATCCTATACTATATAGGTTACAAATAAAAAAGTATCAAAAATG
AAGCCTGCATCTCTCAGGCAAATGGCATTCTGACATCCTCTTGATTAGAATCTAGCAAGACCGGTCTTCT
CGTAAGTGCCCAACTTGAACTGAGGAACAGTCATGTCTAAGGCTACAAACTCAATGATGATGATGATGAT
GCAAAGAACCTGGCAATCTAATGTCCTCGTCACGACGACGCATCATCAACTTGGTGGTAGGATGGATACG
GACGGAAAAGGAGTGTCTGTAGTACTGCAATGGTTCGTCTGGGACGACCTTCCAGTCGTATCTAATCAAC
AAATAGGCAAGCATCATTTTGATCTCCTTAGAGGCGAAGAAACGACCAGGACAAGCTCTAGGATGCCAAC
CGAAACCGATATGGTCACCGTTGGTGTTCTCCAACTGGGCAGAGAAGGCCTTAGCTGGGTCCTCACGCAA
TCTCATGTAACGGTAAGGGTCGTACTTGGCTGGTTCTGGCCAGACCTCAGGATTGGACATTCTGTCGGCG
GCAACGGCGACCAATTCTCCCTTAGGGATGAAGGTACCGTTGGAGAAGGTGACGTCCTGCAAAGCGTAAG
ATCTCATGGTGGCACACTCGACTGGCTTAACACGCTGAGACTCCTTAAGACAGGAGTCAAGCAACTTCAA
CTTGTACAAAGAGGCTGGGGTCCAACCACCCTGACCAATAACGGTACGGATCTCGTCACGCAATGGCTCC
AACAAGTGAGGGTGACGAACGATATCAACCAATCCACCGATCAACAAGTCAGAGGTACCGTAGATTCCGG
CGAAATCCATAGCCAATTGAGCTCCAGCAGCGTCGTACCATTTTCCCTTGGCAGTGTCCTCGAACCACTG
AATGGAATCGACGTATCTAGGTGGCTCAATACCCTTAGCTCTGCAAGCATCACGCTCAGCTCTACGTTCT
TGAATAATTGGATCCAACAATTGTCTAGCTCTTCTAACTTGAGCTCTCAACTTGGCTCCTTGAGGTTCAA
GCCAGTGAACCAATGGACGCAAAATGACTGGCCACAAACGCAACTGTCTGGCCTGGATAGCCATGGTAAC
GGCGTGATGCTTGGCGATGTCCAACCACTCTTCGTTGTGAGCCAACTTAGATCCGACCATAATGAAGGTG
ACGGTACGAGTGACCAAGTCCAAGCACTGGTTGTAGACTGGGACGGTATGCCACTCGTTAGAGTCACCGA
AGATGTCGGTGATAATTCCGGAGGCCTCGTTGGCCAATGGCTTGACATACTTTGGGGCCTGGGTCTGGAA
CTGGTTCATGACAACCTTGGTGATCAAATGGGCGTCTCTGGTGACCTCTTTAAATCCATCAAAACCTGGA
AGGTGGGAGTGGAAGTCAGTACCCAAGAACTTGTACATGCACAACTCCTTCATCTTACGGAACTCGTCAG
CCATAGAGGAAGGCAAGATGGTGCAGTAACCAGAGTCAACAATAAATCTGATTGGCTTGTCGTTCTGGGA
GAACCAGGACTCAATCCAGGATGGGGCGTTAGCATCGAAATCACGCTTAGCTCTCATAGTGGTCAACTCC
CACCAGGTCTTAGGATTGAAGACAGGCAAGTCGGATCTTCTACCGGAGGAACAAAGGTACAACAACAAAC
ACAACAAACCGGCGGAGGTAGTGACAAGAGGGGCAAACCAGGAACCGTGCTGTTGAGTATCGTTCCAGGC
CAAGGACAACAAGTGGTGTGGCTGAGTCAAAGCGTCAACAGTCATTTCGAATAATTAGTTGTTTTTTGAT
CTTCTCAAGTTGTCGTTAAAAGTCGTTAAAATCAAAAGCTTGTCAATTGGAACCAGTCGCAATTATGAAA
GTAAGCTAATAATGATGATAAAAAAAAAGGTTTAAGACAGGGCAGCTTCCTTCTGTTTATATATTGCTGT
CAAGTAGGGGTTAGTGTGTGAAATTGTTATCCGCTCACAATTCCACACAGAGCTCCGAATAATAACTGTT
ATTTTTCAGTGTTCCCGATCTGCGTCTATTTCACAATACCAACATGAGTCAGCTTATCGATGATAAGCTG
TCAAACATGAGAATTAATTCTTGAAGACGAAAGGGCCTCGTGATACGCCTATTTTTATAGGTTAATGTCA
TGATAATAATGGTTTCTTAGACGTCAGGTGGCACTTTTCGGGGAAATGTGCGCGGAACCCCTATTTGTTT
ATTTTTCTAAATACATTCAAATATGTATCCGCTCATGAGACAATAACCCTGATAAATGCTTCAATAATAT
TGAAAAAGGAAGAGTATGAGTATTCAACATTTCCGTGTCGCCCTTATTCCCTTTTTTGCGGCATTTTGCC
TTCCTGTTTTTGCTCACCCAGAAACGCTGGTGAAAGTAAAAGATGCTGAAGATCAGTTGGGTGCACGAGT
GGGTTACATCGAACTGGATCTCAACAGCGGTAAGATCCTTGAGAGTTTTCGCCCCGAAGAACGTTTTCCA
ATGATGAGCACTTTTAAAGTTCTGCTATGTGGCGCGGTATTATCCCGTGTTGACGCCGGGCAAGAGCAAC
TCGGTCGCCGCATACACTATTCTCAGAATGACTTGGTTGAGTACTCACCAGTCACAGAAAAGCATCTTAC
GGATGGCATGACAGTAAGAGAATTATGCAGTGCTGCCATAACCATGAGTGATAACACTGCGGCCAACTTA
CTTCTGACAACGATCGGAGGACCGAAGGAGCTAACCGCTTTTTTGCACAACATGGGGGATCATGTAACTC
GCCTTGATCGTTGGGAACCGGAGCTGAATGAAGCCATACCAAACGACGAGCGTGACACCACGATGCCTGC
AGCAATGGCAACAACGTTGCGCAAACTATTAACTGGCGAACTACTTACTCTAGCTTCCCGGCAACAATTA
ATAGACTGGATGGAGGCGGATAAAGTTGCAGGACCACTTCTGCGCTCGGCCCTTCCGGCTGGCTGGTTTA
TTGCTGATAAATCTGGAGCCGGTGAGCGTGGGTCTCGCGGTATCATTGCAGCACTGGGGCCAGATGGTAA
GCCCTCCCGTATCGTAGTTATCTACACGACGGGGAGTCAGGCAACTATGGATGAACGAAATAGACAGATC
GCTGAGATAGGTGCCTCACTGATTAAGCATTGGTAACTGTCAGACCAAGTTTACTCATATATACTTTAGA
TTGATTTAAAACTTCATTTTTAATTTAAAAGGATCTAGGTGAAGATCCTTTTTGATAATCTCATGACCAA
AATCCCTTAACGTGAGTTTTCGTTCCACTGAGCGTCAGACCCCGTAGAAAAGATCAAAGGATCTTCTTGA
GATCCTTTTTTTCTGCGCGTAATCTGCTGCTTGCAAACAAAAAAACCACCGCTACCAGCGGTGGTTTGTT
TGCCGGATCAAGAGCTACCAACTCTTTTTCCGAAGGTAACTGGCTTCAGCAGAGCGCAGATACCAAATAC
TGTCCTTCTAGTGTAGCCGTAGTTAGGCCACCACTTCAAGAACTCTGTAGCACCGCCTACATACCTCGCT
CTGCTAATCCTGTTACCAGTGGCTGCTGCCAGTGGCGATAAGTCGTGTCTTACCGGGTTGGACTCAAGAC
GATAGTTACCGGATAAGGCGCAGCGGTCGGGCTGAACGGGGGGTTCGTGCACACAGCCCAGCTTGGAGCG
AACGACCTACACCGAACTGAGATACCTACAGCGTGAGCTATGAGAAAGCGCCACGCTTCCCGAAGGGAGA
AAGGCGGACAGGTATCCGGTAAGCGGCAGGGTCGGAACAGGAGAGCGCACGAGGGAGCTTCCAGGGGGAA
ACGCCTGGTATCTTTATAGTCCTGTCGGGTTTCGCCACCTCTGACTTGAGCGTCGATTTTTGTGATGCTC
GTCAGGGGGGCGGAGCCTATGGAAAAACGCCAGCAACGCGGCCTTTTTACGGTTCCTGGCCTTTTGCTGG
CCTTTTGCTCACATGTTCTTTCCTGCGTTATCCCCTGATTCTGTGGATAACCGTATTACCGCCTTTGAGT
GAGCTGATACCGCTCGCCGCAGCCGAACGACCGAGCGCAGCGAGTCAGTGAGCGAGGAAGCGGAAGAGCG
CCTGATGCGGTATTTTCTCCTTACGCATCTGTGCGGTATTTCACACCGCATATGGTGCACTCTCAGTACA
ATCTGCTCTGATGCCGCATAGTTAAGCCAGTATACACTCCGCTATCGCTACGTGACTGGGTCATGGCTGC
GCCCCGACACCCGCCAACACCCGCTGACGCGCCCTGACGGGCTTGTCTGCTCCCGGCATCCGCTTACAGA
CAAGCTGTGACCGTCTCCGGGAGCTGCATGTGTCAGAGGTTTTCACCGTCATCACCGAAACGCGCGAGGC
AGCAGATCTTGAGATAAATTTCACGTTTAAAATCAGCGTACCTTTTTCTCGATATCGCATCTCCGCAAAT
TTCTCTAAAACAAGATAGTGCCCCTCAAGTTGATGAGGATCAGACTACGAGCTGATTTGGGGTTTAATAC
AGGCAGACATACTTGTCCTTTAACGTTTAAAGAGTTTAGATTGGTATTATCGTCTGGCTCGTCAAGATTA
TTTAGATCAAAGACTAGATTTATTCATACAAAGATGACCTCAAAACACGAGCACACTATTGTCAGTTTCA
AGACCGCACTGGCTTGGATCAATAGTAGACAAACAACTTTGATTTCTCTGGATTCGGAATGGTTTGAACG
AAATAGCAACGTTGTCACTGAAGTTGGCATCAGTATCTACAAACCCTACATACCTCTTGAAGGTCCAGAA
GGTAAGCATTTGCCCGCTCCATTCCTACCCGACATATCCACTCTACATTTTATAGTTCAAGGCACCGAAA
AAGTTCGAAACAAGAAGTTTGTTCCTGATAACAAGGATTTCTTTATTGGTGGGACTTCATTTACTGTCTC
CAAGAAGGACATTTCTGCTGTCATAACCGAGATAGTCTCACAGTTCGAGTCTACTGATGACCAAAAGTCA
GAGAAATTTACCATGAAATCTCCTCCTCCGGTTGCTTTAGTTGGGCATAATCTGATAGGAGACCTCAAGA
CACTGAAGAATGCGGGTATCACCATTCCCATACTTCCAATCATAGATACTCGACGCTCTCCCTTATGCGA
CTCCTGCATTAGGAAGCAGCCCAGTAGTAGGTTGAGGCCGTTGAGCACCGCCGCCGCAAGGAATGGTGCA
TGCAAGGAGATGGCGCCCAACAGTCCCCCGGCCACGGGGCCTGCCACCATACCCACGCCGAAACAAGCGC
TCATGAGCCCGAAGTGGCGAGCCCGATCTTCCCCATCGGTGATGTCGGCGATATAGGCGCCAGCAACCGC
ACCTGTGGCGCCGGTGATGCCGACCTGCAGGGGGGGGGGGGAAAGCCACGTTGTGTCTCAAAATCTCTGA
TGTTACATTGCACAAGATAAAAATATATCATCATGAACAATAAAACTGTCTGCTTACATAAACAGTAATA
CAAGGGGTGTTATGAGCCATATTCAACGGGAAACGTCTTGCTCGAGGCCGCGATTAAATTCCAACATGGA
TGCTGATTTATATGGGTATAAATGGGCTCGCGATAATGTCGGGCAATCAGGTGCGACAATCTATCGATTG
TATGGGAAGCCCGATGCGCCAGAGTTGTTTCTGAAACATGGCAAAGGTAGCGTTGCCAATGATGTTACAG
ATGAGATGGTCAGACTAAACTGGCTGACGGAATTTATGCCTCTTCCGACCATCAAGCATTTTATCCGTAC
TCCTGATGATGCATGGTTACTCACCACTGCGATCCCCGGGAAAACAGCATTCCAGGTATTAGAAGAATAT
CCTGATTCAGGTGAAAATATTGTTGATGCGCTGGCAGTGTTCCTGCGCCGGTTGCATTCGATTCCTGTTT
GTAATTGTCCTTTTAACAGCGATCGCGTATTTCGTCTCGCTCAGGCGCAATCACGAATGAATAACGGTTT
GGTTGATGCGAGTGATTTTGATGACGAGCGTAATGGCTGGCCTGTTGAACAAGTCTGGAAAGAAATGCAT
AAGCTTTTGCCATTCTCACCGGATTCAGTCGTCACTCATGGTGATTTCTCACTTGATAACCTTATTTTTG
ACGAGGGGAAATTAATAGGTTGTATTGATGTTGGACGAGTCGGAATCGCAGACCGATACCAGGATCTTGC
CATCCTATGGAACTGCCTCGGTGAGTTTTCTCCTTCATTACAGAAACGGCTTTTTCAAAAATATGGTATT
GATAATCCTGATATGAATAAATTGCAGTTTCATTTGATGCTCGATGAGTTTTTCTAATCAGAATTGGTTA
ATTGGTTGTAACACTGGCAGAGCATTACGCTGACTTGACGGGACGGCGGCTTTGTTGAATAAATCGAACT
TTTGCTGAGTTGAAGGATCAGATCACGCATCTTCCCGACAACGCAGACCGTTCCGTGGCAAAGCAAAAGT
TCAAAATCACCAACTGGTCCACCTACAACAAAGCTCTCATCAACCGTGGCTCCCTCACTTTCTGGCTGGA
TGATGGGGCGATTCAGGCCTGGTATGAGTCAGCAACACCTTCTTCACGAGGCAGACCTCAGCGCCCCCCC
CCCCCTGCAGGTCGGCCACGATGCGTCCGGCGTAGAGGATCTCCTGATGACTGACTCACTGATAATAAAA
ATACGGCTTCAGAATTTCTCAAGACTACACTCACTGTCCGACTTCAAGTATGACATTTCCCTTGCTACCT
GCATACGCAAGTGTTGCAGAGTTTGATAATTCCTTGAGTTTGGTAGGAAAAGCCGTGTTTCCCTATGCTG
CTGACCAGCTGCACAACCTGATCAAGTTCACTCAATCGACTGAGCTTCAAGTTAATGTGCAAGTTGAGTC
ATCCGTTACAGAGGACCAATTTGAGGAGCTGATCGACAACTTGCTCAAGTTGTACAATAATGGTATCAAT
GAAGTGATTTTGGACCTAGATTTGGCAGAAAGAGTTGTCCAAAGGATGATCCCAGGCGCTAGGGTTATCT
ATAGGACCCTGGTTGATAAAGTTGCATCCTTGCCCGCTAATGCTAGTATCGCTGTGCCTTTTTCTTCTCC
ACTGGGCGATTTGAAAAGTTTCACTAATGGCGGTAGTAGAACTGTTTATGCTTTTTCTGAGACCGCAAAG
TTGGTAGATGTGACTTCCACTGTTGCTTCTGGTATAATCCCCATTATTGATGCTCGGCAATTGACTACTG
AATACGAACTTTCTGAAGATGTCAAAAAGTTCCCTGTCAGTGAAATTTTGTTGGCGTCTTTGACTACTGA
CCGCCCCGATGGTCTATTCACTACTTTGGTGGCTGACTCTTCTAATTACTCGTTGGGCCTGGTGTACTCG
TCCAAAAAGTCTATTCCGGAGGCTATAAGGACACAAACTGGAGTCTACCAATCTCGTCGTCACGGTTTGT
GGTATAAAGGTGCTACATCTGGAGCAACTCAAAAGTTGCTGGGTATCGAATTGGATTGTGATGGAGACTG
CTTGAAATTTGTGGTTGAACAAACAGGTGTTGGTTTCTGTCACTTGGAACGCACTTCCTGTTTTGGCCAA
TCAAAGGGTCTTAGAGCCATGGAAGCCACCTTGTGGGATCGTAAGAGCAATGCTCCAGAAGGTTCTTATA
CCAAACGGTTATTTGACGACGAAGTTTTGTTGAACGCTAAAATTAGGGAGGAAGCTGATGAACTTGCAGA
AGCTAAATCCAAGGAAGATATAGCCTGGGAATGTGCTGACTTATTTTATTTTGCATTAGTTAGATGTGCC
AAGTACGGTGTGACGTTGGACGAGGTGGAGAGAAACCTGGATATGAAGTCCCTAAAGGTCACTAGAAGGA
AAGGAGATGCCAAGCCAGGATACACCAAGGAACAACCTAAAGAAGAATCCAAACCTAAAGAAGTCCCTTC
TGAAGGTCGTATTGAATTGTGCAAAATTGACGTTTCTAAGGCCTCCTCACAAGAAATTGAAGATGCCCTT
CGTCGTCCTATCCAGAAAACGGAACAGATTATGGAATTAGTCAAACCAATTGTCGACAATGTTCGTCAAA
ATGGTGACAAAGCCCTTTTAGAACTAACTGCCAAGTTTGATGGAGTCGCTTTGAAGACACCTGTGTTAGA
AGCTCCTTTCCCAGAGGAACTTATGCAATTGCCAGATAACGTTAAGAGAGCCATTGATCTCTCTATAGAT
AACGTCAGGAAATTCCATGAAGCTCAACTAACGGAGACGTTGCAAGTTGAGACTTGCCCTGGTGTAGTCT
GCTCTCGTTTTGCAAGACCTATTGAGAAAGTTGGCCTCTATATTCCTGGTGGAACCGCAATTCTGCCTTC
CACTTCCCTGATGCTGGGTGTTCCTGCCAAAGTTGCTGGTTGCAAAGAAATTGTTTTTGCATCTCCACCT
AAGAAGGATGGTACCCTTACCCCAGAAGTCATCTACGTTGCCCACAAGGTTGGTGCTAAGTGTATCGTGC
TAGCAGGAGGCGCCCAGGCAGTAGCTGCTATGGCTTACGGAACAGAAACTGTTCCTAAGTGTGACAAAAT
ATTTGGTCCAGGAAACCAGTTCGTTACTGCTGCCAAGATGATGGTTCAAAATGACACATCAGCCCTGTGT
AGTATTGACATGCCTGCTGGGCCTTCTGAAGTTCTAGTTATTGCTGATAAATACGCTGATCCAGATTTCG
TTGCCTCAGACCTTCTGTCTCAAGCTGAACATGGTATTGATTCCCAGGTGATTCTGTTGGCTGTCGATAT
GACAGACAAGGAGCTTGCCAGAATTGAAGATGCTGTTCACAACCAAGCTGTGCAGTTGCCAAGGGTTGAA
ATTGTACGCAAGTGTATTGCACACTCTACAACCCTATCGGTTGCAACCTACGAGCAGGCTTTGGAAATGT
CCAATCAGTACGCTCCTGAACACTTGATCCTGCAAATCGAGAATGCTTCTTCTTATGTTGATCAAGTACA
ACACGCTGGATCTGTGTTTGTTGGTGCCTACTCTCCAGAGAGTTGTGGAGATTACTCCTCCGGTACCAAC
CACACTTTGCCAACGTACGGATATGCCCGTCAATACAGCGGAGTTAACACTGCAACCTTCCAGAAGTTCA
TCACTTCACAAGACGTAACTCCTGAGGGACTGAAACATATTGGCCAAGCAGTGATGGATCTGGCTGCTGT
TGAAGGTCTAGATGCTCACCGCAATGCTGTTAAGGTTCGTATGGAGAAACTGGGACTTATTTAATTATTT
AGAGATTTTAACTTACATTTAGATTCGATAGATCCACAGGACGGGTGTGGTCGCCATGATCGCGTAGTCG
ATAGTGGCTCCAAGTAGCGAAGCGAGCAGGACTGGGCGGCGGCCAAAGCGGTCGGACAGTGCTCCGAGAA
CGGGTGCGCATAGAAATTGCATCAACGCATATAGCGCTAGCAGCACGCCATAGTGACTGGCGATGCTGTC
GGAATGGACGATATCCCGCAAGAGGCCCGGCAGTACCGGCATAACCAAGCCTATGCCTACAGCATCCAGG
GTGACGGTGCCGAGGATGACGATGAGCGCATTGTTAGATTTCATACACGGTGCCTGACTGCGTTAGCAAT
TTAACTGTGATAAACTACCGCATTAAAGCTTATCGATAAGCTTGCACAAACGAACTACTAGTTCTCACTT
AATCTTCTGTACTCTGAAGAGGAGTGGGAAATACCAAGAAAAACATCAAACTCGAATGATTTTCCCAAAC
CCCTACCACAAGATATTCATCAGCTGCGAGATAGGCTGATCAGGAGCAAGCTCGTACGAGAAGAAACAAA
ATGACAAAAAAAATCCTATACTATATAGGTTACAAATAAAAAAGTATCAAAAATGAAGCCTGCATCTCTC
AGGCAAATGGCATTCTGACATCCTCTTGATTAGAATCTAGCAAGACCGGTCTTCTCGTAAGTGCCCAACT
TGAACTGAGGAACAGTCATGTCTAAGGCTACAAACTCAATGATGATGATGATGATGTGACCACACGTCCT
CCTGGTAGCTGCCGCTGCTGCGCATGTGCTTCACCATTTCCTCGGCCCGTTCAGCCGGGAGACCCCGCTG
TTGCGCGATGATCTGGCCAAGCACAAGGTTGACTTCACGCGCCATGTTGGCGGCGTCACCGCAGACGTAA
AAGTTAGCCTTCTGCTTCAGGAGGCTGCTCACCAGATCGGAGTGTTCACGCAGTCTGTGCTGAACATACA
CCTTCTGGGAAGTTTCACGAGAAAACGCAGTAATGATCTGAAGCTTGTCCCCAAGCTGTTCCTGGTAGGT
CTTGAATTCATCTGCGTACATAAAGTCCTCATCGCGCCTGCGGCATCCAAAGAACAACACGGTGGGACCG
ACGTTCTCACCCTTGGCGGCCAAGGCGGCACGCTCCTGGATGAATCCACGGAAGGGAGCCACACCGGTAC
CAGGGCCAACCATGATAATGGGCCGAGAGGGATCAGAGGGGAGCTTGAAATTGGAGTGGCGGACGTGAAC
GGGAACGTGGATTCCGTCGTACTTGTTACGGGGCCCAGTGATAGTATAAGTTAAGCCGTGAGGGTCGGGA
GACGGATCCCCATTCTGCTTTTGCTTCAGGGCAAGGAGATAGTTGGTCGTGACACCCTTGACAAGGTGGG
CGGCACCAGGCAAGCGAGTGGATTCCACGACGGCAGTAATGCTGATCTTATCCTTCTGGACCATGGAGGA
GGAAGAGATGGAGTAGTAACGGGGCTGGAGCTTATTGAGACCCTCGATAAGCAGAGAGAACGGGACAGCC
GAGAAGGGCTTGGAGGTGACACTCTGAAGAGCCTGAGCGATGGTGAAGCACTGGTTGCTGATTTTCTCGT
GGAAGTAGTCCTTGTCGCTACCCAAACGCACGATTTCCGCCTTAGTCTCCTCATCGGGAGCAAACGCAGC
CAGGGTAGCCACAAACTGACGGGAGACGGGCGCAGCAATTTCCATATAGTAGCGAACAGCAGCATCATAC
GTGGTGGGAGTCGGAATGGGAACCTTGGCGGTCACATCGATACCCTTGATGTTGATGACGGAATGACGCT
TGTTCTCAAGACCAAACACCTGGAGGAACCGGTCCACCTCGGCACCAGCGTTCGTGGGCCAAATCGCGAT
GTGATCACCAGTCTGGTAAGAAAGGTTGCTACCAGCGATGCTGATCTCCATGTGCAGACAATTACGGTCC
TTGACGTTGAACAGTTCACGAGACTCGACGATGGGGGCGATGAAGGGGTTGTGAGCGGAATACGGGCCAC
TGGGGGTGCCGTCACGGTGACCCTTGGTCGGCTCACCGAGGTAGACGGCTTCGTCTTCGGGGGACAGGGA
TTCATCTTCCGTGACCGAGAACACCGGCTCATAGACGGCTTCGCGCTCCTGAAGGTTCATGGCCTCGGAC
AGGGCAGTCCACATGGGCTCTTTCCAGGCCAGGAAATCTTCTTCCATGGTGCCAGCGCCGTCATCACCTT
CACCAGCATCTCCAATGCGCTGCGCACCCAGCTTGGTGAGAGCGGCATCCAGATTGCGAACCATAGCCTG
ATAGTGCTCATAGGTGTTGTTACCGAGACCGAAAGTGACATACTTGAGGGAGGACAGGGGCTTGTCGTCG
GCAGAGGCGCCGCTCTCGAACGCGACGTCCTCACCCGAGATGAACTGGTAGAACTCGACGGCGTTGTCGG
TGGGTTCACCCTCACCATAGGTGGCCATGACGAAGAAGGCAACCTTGTCCTCGGGGAACTTGTCCAGGTT
CTCATAATCGTAGTCTTCCAGATCTGCGACCATGGTCTTGAGGCCGAAACGCTGGGAGCCTTCCTTGGCC
AGGCGCGACGCATAATCCTCGGCGGTACCGGTCTGCGAGCCGTAGAAAATCACACAGTTCTTGCCAGTCT
CTTCCATTTTCTCAATGATGTCCCTGGATTTGCCCGCCTTGGCGCCACCATTCATGGCGGGACCGGAGGC
GGCATACGGGTCCTTGGGAACGGCCCAGTAGGTGCCCTTGGTGA
Features (pLannotate 1.2.2; 24 found; start..end, strand, type, name):
     67..246     -  promoter       AOX1 promoter (fragment): Pichia pastoris AOX1; inducible promoter, regulated by methanol
    254..276     -  protein_bind   lac operator (fragment): The lac repressor binds to the lac operator to inhibit transcription in E. coli. This inhibition can be relieved by adding lactose or isopropyl-β-D-thiogalactopyranoside (IPTG). lac repressor encoded by lacI
    288..534     -  terminator     AOX1 terminator: Pichia pastoris AOX1; transcription terminator for AOX1
    538..603     -  CDS            AOX1 (fragment): ALOX1_KOMPC - Experimental evidence at protein level: Swiss-Prot protein existence level 1. Major isoform of alcohol oxidase, which catalyzes the oxidation of methanol to formaldehyde and hydrogen peroxide, the first step in the methanol utilization pathway of methylotrophic yeasts. From Komagataella phaffii (strain ATCC 76273 / CBS 7435 / CECT 11047 / NRRL Y-11430 / Wegner 21-1) (Yeast) (Pichia pastoris).
    614..634     -  CDS            capTEV™ (fragment): composite tag for in vivo biotinylation, TEV protease cleavage, and 6xHis tagging
    632..2215    -  CDS            lovA: LOVA_ASPTE - Experimental evidence at protein level: Swiss-Prot protein existence level 1. Dihydromonacolin L monooxygenase; part of the gene cluster that mediates the biosynthesis of lovastatin (also known as mevinolin, mevacor or monacolin K), a hypolipidemic inhibitor of (3S)- hydroxymethylglutaryl-coenzyme A (HMG-CoA) reductase (HMGR) (PubMed:10334994, PubMed:12929390, PubMed:21495633). The first step in the biosynthesis of lovastatin is the production of dihydromonacolin L acid by the lovastatin nonaketide synthase lovB and the trans-acting enoyl reductase lovC via condensation of one ace
   2215..2394    -  promoter       AOX1 promoter (fragment): Pichia pastoris AOX1; inducible promoter, regulated by methanol
   2402..2424    -  protein_bind   lac operator (fragment): The lac repressor binds to the lac operator to inhibit transcription in E. coli. This inhibition can be relieved by adding lactose or isopropyl-β-D-thiogalactopyranoside (IPTG). lac repressor encoded by lacI
   2501..2524    -  promoter       tet promoter (fragment): E. coli promoter for tetracycline efflux protein gene
   2641..2745    +  promoter       AmpR promoter: bla
   2746..3606    +  CDS            AmpR: β-lactamase; bla; confers resistance to ampicillin, carbenicillin, and related antibiotics
   3777..4365    +  rep_origin     ori: high-copy-number ColE1/pMB1/pBR322/pUC origin of replication
   4551..4691    -  misc_feature   bom: basis of mobility region from pBR322
   4793..4833    -  CDS            rop (fragment): Rop protein, which maintains plasmids at low copy number; rop
   4835..5583    -  misc_feature   AOX1 3' fragment: region downstream of Pichia pastoris AOX1 gene
   5580..5832    -  CDS            TcR (fragment): tetracycline efflux protein; tet; confers resistance to tetracycline
   5962..6777    +  CDS            KanR: aminoglycoside phosphotransferase; aph(3')-Ia; confers resistance to kanamycin in bacteria or G418 (Geneticin®) in eukaryotes
   6918..7064    +  CDS            TRA2_ECOLX (fragment): Protein predicted: Swiss-Prot protein existence level 4. Required for transposition of transposon Tn903. From Escherichia coli.
   7190..9724    +  CDS            PpHIS4: multifunctional enzyme, required for histidine biosynthesis; Pichia pastoris HIS4; auxotrophic marker for Pichia pastoris
   9761..10054   -  CDS            TcR (fragment): tetracycline efflux protein; tet; confers resistance to tetracycline
  10143..10389   -  terminator     AOX1 terminator: Pichia pastoris AOX1; transcription terminator for AOX1
  10393..10458   -  CDS            AOX1 (fragment): ALOX1_KOMPC - Experimental evidence at protein level: Swiss-Prot protein existence level 1. Major isoform of alcohol oxidase, which catalyzes the oxidation of methanol to formaldehyde and hydrogen peroxide, the first step in the methanol utilization pathway of methylotrophic yeasts. From Komagataella phaffii (strain ATCC 76273 / CBS 7435 / CECT 11047 / NRRL Y-11430 / Wegner 21-1) (Yeast) (Pichia pastoris).
  10469..10486   -  CDS            capTEV™ (fragment): composite tag for in vivo biotinylation, TEV protease cleavage, and 6xHis tagging
  10487..67      -  CDS            cprA (across the origin): NCPR_ASPNG - Experimental evidence at protein level: Swiss-Prot protein existence level 1. This enzyme is required for electron transfer from NADP to cytochrome P450 in microsomes. It can also provide electron transfer to heme oxygenase and cytochrome B5. Involved in ergosterol biosynthesis. From Aspergillus niger.
