[The description below was written by a language model from this plasmid's Addgene catalogue record and pLannotate feature annotations shown in this document.]
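Description:
pK_lacO-cP-AOX1-sAR is a yeast expression plasmid built on the Invitrogen pPIC3.5K backbone, a Pichia pastoris (Komagataella phaffii) vector. It is propagated in E. coli through a ColE1/pBR322-type origin, with the bom region and remnants of rop and the tetracycline resistance gene reflecting its pBR322 ancestry. Bacterial selection uses ampicillin (bla) and kanamycin. The Tn903-derived aph(3')-Ia gene can also confer G418 resistance in eukaryotes. In yeast the marker is Pichia HIS4, which complements histidine auxotrophy. The retained AOX1 3' fragment is a region of homology to the Pichia AOX1 locus. No yeast replication origin is annotated, which is consistent with chromosomal integration rather than episomal maintenance.

The payload, assembled by Gibson cloning, consists of two tandem expression cassettes in the same orientation. One encodes sLovA, a form of the Aspergillus terreus dihydromonacolin L monooxygenase, a cytochrome P450 of the lovastatin pathway. The other encodes CPR, the NADPH-cytochrome P450 reductase that supplies electrons to such P450s. The annotation tool matched CPR to an A. niger homologue, but the record gives A. terreus as the source. Each coding sequence ends in a C-terminal 6xHis tag and is followed by an AOX1 terminator. Each is driven not by the full methanol-inducible AOX1 promoter but by a short, roughly 180 bp AOX1 promoter fragment placed just downstream of a lac operator. As the name suggests, this is a synthetic lacO-core AOX1 promoter, presumably intended to respond to a LacI-based transcriptional regulator supplied separately; the record does not describe that regulator.

The stated purpose is overexpression of CPR and sLovA in yeast, and the associated work concerns ethanol-driven production of acetyl-CoA-derived drugs. The depositor and sequencing-derived records differ slightly in length but carry the same features.
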