Addgene plasmid #126743: pK_lacO-cP-AOX1-sAR
Purpose: yeast plasmid overexpressing CPR and sLovA
Depositing lab: Menghao Cai. Depositing organization: East China University of Science and Technology. Publication: Engineered ethanol-driven biosynthetic system for improving production of acetyl-CoA derived drugs in Crabtree-negative yeast. Liu Y, Bai C, Liu Q, Xu Q, Qian Z, Peng Q, Yu J, Xu M, Zhou X, Zhang Y, Cai M. Metab Eng. 2019 Jul;54:275-284. doi: 10.1016/j.ymben.2019.05.001. Epub 2019 May 9. PubMed 31077813.
Backbone
  Vector backbone: pPIC3.5K
  Backbone manufacturer: Invitrogen
  Backbone size w/o insert (bp): 9004
  Vector type: Yeast Expression
  Selectable markers: HIS4
Growth in bacteria
  Bacterial resistance: Ampicillin and Kanamycin, 100 & 50 μg/mL
  Growth temperature: 37°C
  Growth strain: DH5alpha
  Copy number: Unknown
Gene/Insert
  Gene/Insert name: slovA,cpr
  Species: Aspergillus terreus
  Insert size (bp): 3669
  GenBank ID: AH007774.2 XM_001214242.1
  Tag / fusion protein: 6xHis (C terminal on insert)
  Cloning method: Gibson Cloning
Terms and licenses: Academic/Nonprofit Terms; Industry Terms: Not Available to Industry
How to cite: pK_lacO-cP-AOX1-sAR was a gift from Menghao Cai (Addgene plasmid # 126743 ; http://n2t.net/addgene:126743 ; RRID:Addgene_126743)
